Addgene plasmid #143070: TFORF0724
Purpose: Lentiviral vector for overexpressing transcription factor ORFs with unique 24-bp barcodes. Barcodes facilitate identification of transcription factors in pooled screens.
Depositing lab: Feng Zhang. Depositing organization: Broad Institute. Publication: A transcription factor atlas of directed differentiation. Joung J, Ma S, Tay T, Geiger-Schuller KR, Kirchgatterer PC, Verdine VK, Guo B, Arias-Garcia MA, Allen WE, Singh A, Kuksenko O, Abudayyeh OO, Gootenberg JS, Fu Z, Macrae RK, Buenrostro JD, Regev A, Zhang F. Cell. 2023 Jan 5;186(1):209-229.e26. doi: 10.1016/j.cell.2022.11.026. PubMed 36608654.
Backbone
  Vector backbone: pLX_TRC317
  Backbone manufacturer: Broad Institute Genetic Perturbation Platform
  Backbone size w/o insert (bp): 8264
  Vector type: Mammalian Expression, Lentiviral
  Selectable markers: Puromycin
Growth in bacteria
  Bacterial resistance: Ampicillin, 100 μg/mL
  Growth temperature: 37°C
  Growth strain: NEB Stable
  Copy number: High Copy
Gene/Insert
  Gene/Insert name: NFKB2
  Species: H. sapiens (human)
  Insert size (bp): 2801
  Entrez Gene: NFKB2 (a.k.a. CVID10, H2TF1, LYT-10, LYT10, NF-kB2, p100, p49/p100, p52)
  Promoter: EF1a
  Cloning method: Unknown
  Sequencing primers: 5′ GGGTGGAGACTGAAGTTAGGCCAG; 3′ CACATAGCGTAAAAGGAGCAACATAG
Terms and licenses: Academic/Nonprofit Terms; Industry Terms: Not Available to Industry
Depositor comments: NM_001288724,NM_002502,NM_001261403,ENST00000428099,ENST00000189444 . The transcription factor ORF portion of this plasmid was synthesized by Genewiz. Please test multiple small colonies in case of plasmid recombination. To make this collection available in a timely manner, a portion of this collection was not fully sequenced by Addgene. If an Addgene verified full plasmid sequence is not available, please contact us prior to placing an order to request the full sequence.
How to cite: TFORF0724 was a gift from Feng Zhang (Addgene plasmid # 143070 ; http://n2t.net/addgene:143070 ; RRID:Addgene_143070)
