[The description below was written by a language model from this plasmid's Addgene catalogue record and pLannotate feature annotations shown in this document.]
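Description:
TFORF0724 is a lentiviral mammalian expression plasmid built on the pLX_TRC317 backbone from the Broad Institute Genetic Perturbation Platform, carrying the human NFKB2 open reading frame (the p100/p52 NF-κB subunit). It belongs to a barcoded transcription factor ORF collection. It is maintained in E. coli through a high-copy ColE1/pUC-type origin with ampicillin selection from the β-lactamase gene. An f1 origin and remnants of a lac/lacZα cloning region, flanked by T7 and T3 promoters, sit in the bacterial portion. The depositor notes that the plasmid can recombine, as is common for LTR-containing vectors.

The transfer cassette has a third-generation, self-inactivating layout. An RSV promoter drives a truncated HIV-1 5' LTR, followed by the Ψ packaging signal with a partial gag sequence, the Rev response element for Rev-dependent nuclear export of the genomic RNA, and a cPPT/CTS. The 3' LTR carries the ΔU3 deletion that silences LTR transcription after integration. Two expression units lie between the LTRs. An SV40 early promoter drives puromycin N-acetyltransferase for selection of transduced cells, and a full-length EF-1α promoter drives the roughly 2.7 kb NFKB2 coding sequence. A WPRE downstream enhances transcript stability and expression.

According to the record, each construct in the series carries a unique 24-bp barcode. The barcode is not annotated in the feature table, so its exact position is not stated. The short stretch between the ORF and the WPRE is annotated only as a U6 promoter fragment. The barcode allows the overexpressed factor to be identified by sequencing in pooled screens, such as the directed-differentiation studies for which the collection was made.
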