Features (pLannotate 1.2.2; 31 found; start..end, strand, type, name):
      5..231     +  promoter       RSV promoter: Rous sarcoma virus enhancer/promoter
    232..412     +  LTR            5' LTR (truncated): truncated 5' long terminal repeat (LTR) from HIV-1
    459..584     +  misc_feature   HIV-1 Ψ: packaging signal of human immunodeficiency virus type 1
    568..931     +  CDS            HIV-1 gag (fragment): gag protein from human immunodeficiency virus 1; gag
   1077..1310    +  misc_feature   RRE: The Rev response element (RRE) of HIV-1 allows for Rev-dependent mRNA export from the nucleus to the cytoplasm.
   1687..1713    +  CDS            Rev (fragment): human immunodeficiency virus 1 (HIV-1) Rev protein; rev; enhances nuclear export of unspliced and incompletely spliced viral mRNAs
   1720..1743    +  promoter       SV40 promoter (fragment): SV40 early promoter
   1744..1815    +  promoter       SV40 promoter (fragment): SV40 enhancer and early promoter
   1839..1974    +  rep_origin     SV40 ori: SV40 origin of replication
   2020..2616    +  CDS            PuroR (fragment): puromycin N-acetyltransferase; pac from Streptomyces; confers resistance to puromycin
   2665..2782    +  misc_feature   cPPT/CTS: central polypurine tract and central termination sequence of HIV-1
   2847..2913    +  CDS            small t antigen (fragment): SV40 (simian virus 40) small t antigen
   2920..4098    +  promoter       EF-1α promoter: strong constitutive promoter for human elongation factor EF-1α
   4115..6811    +  CDS            NFKB2: NFKB2_HUMAN - Also known as LYT10. Experimental evidence at protein level: Swiss-Prot protein existence level 1. NF-kappa-B is a pleiotropic transcription factor present in almost all cell types and is the endpoint of a series of signal transduction events that are initiated by a vast array of stimuli related to many biological processes such as inflammation, immunity, differentiation, cell growth, tumorigenesis and apoptosis. NF-kappa-B is a homo- or heterodimeric complex formed by the Rel-like domain- containing proteins RELA/p65, RELB, NFKB1/p105, NFKB1/p50, REL and NFKB2/p52. The dimers bi
   6827..6880    +  promoter       U6 promoter (fragment): RNA polymerase III promoter for human U6 snRNA
   6922..7510    +  misc_feature   WPRE: woodchuck hepatitis virus posttranscriptional regulatory element
   7561..7580    +  misc_feature   cPPT/CTS (fragment): central polypurine tract and central termination sequence of HIV-1
   7582..7815    +  LTR            3' LTR (ΔU3): self-inactivating 3' long terminal repeat (LTR) from HIV-1
   7893..8014    +  polyA_signal   SV40 poly(A) signal: SV40 polyadenylation signal
   8054..8189    +  rep_origin     SV40 ori: SV40 origin of replication
   8210..8228    -  promoter       T7 promoter: promoter for bacteriophage T7 RNA polymerase
   8236..8391    +  CDS            lacZα (fragment): LacZα fragment of β-galactosidase; lacZ fragment
   8396..8824    +  rep_origin     f1 ori (sequence partly withheld): f1 bacteriophage origin of replication; arrow indicates direction of (+) strand synthesis
   8877..8981    +  promoter       AmpR promoter: bla
   8982..9842    +  CDS            AmpR: β-lactamase; bla; confers resistance to ampicillin, carbenicillin, and related antibiotics
  10013..10601   +  rep_origin     ori: high-copy-number ColE1/pMB1/pBR322/pUC origin of replication
  10784..10876   +  CDS            lacI (fragment): lac repressor; lacI; The lac repressor binds to the lac operator to inhibit transcription in E. coli. This inhibition can be relieved by adding lactose or isopropyl-β-D-thiogalactopyranoside (IPTG).
  10889..10910   +  protein_bind   CAP binding site: CAP binding activates transcription in the presence of cAMP. E. coli catabolite activator protein
  10925..10955   +  promoter       lac promoter: promoter for the E. coli lac operon
  10959..10981   +  protein_bind   lac operator (fragment): The lac repressor binds to the lac operator to inhibit transcription in E. coli. This inhibition can be relieved by adding lactose or isopropyl-β-D-thiogalactopyranoside (IPTG). lac repressor encoded by lacI
  11024..11042   +  promoter       T3 promoter: promoter for bacteriophage T3 RNA polymerase
>Addgene plasmid #143070 | TFORF0724 | addgene full sequence | sequence record 398863 | Addgene NGS Result
TTAATGTAGTCTTATGCAATACTCTTGTAGTCTTGCAACATGGTAACGATGAGTTAGCAACATGCCTTAC
AAGGAGAGAAAAAGCACCGTGCATGCCGATTGGTGGAAGTAAGGTGGTACGATCGTGCCTTATTAGGAAG
GCAACAGACGGGTCTGACATGGATTGGACGAACCACTGAATTGCCGCATTGCAGAGATATTGTATTTAAG
TGCCTAGCTCGATACATAAACGGGTCTCTCTGGTTAGACCAGATCTGAGCCTGGGAGCTCTCTGGCTAAC
TAGGGAACCCACTGCTTAAGCCTCAATAAAGCTTGCCTTGAGTGCTTCAAGTAGTGTGTGCCCGTCTGTT
GTGTGACTCTGGTAACTAGAGATCCCTCAGACCCTTTTAGTCAGTGTGGAAAATCTCTAGCAGTGGCGCC
CGAACAGGGACTTGAAAGCGAAAGGGAAACCAGAGGAGCTCTCTCGACGCAGGACTCGGCTTGCTGAAGC
GCGCACGGCAAGAGGCGAGGGGCGGCGACTGGTGAGTACGCCAAAAATTTTGACTAGCGGAGGCTAGAAG
GAGAGAGATGGGTGCGAGAGCGTCAGTATTAAGCGGGGGAGAATTAGATCGCGATGGGAAAAAATTCGGT
TAAGGCCAGGGGGAAAGAAAAAATATAAATTAAAACATATAGTATGGGCAAGCAGGGAGCTAGAACGATT
CGCAGTTAATCCTGGCCTGTTAGAAACATCAGAAGGCTGTAGACAAATACTGGGACAGCTACAACCATCC
CTTCAGACAGGATCAGAAGAACTTAGATCATTATATAATACAGTAGCAACCCTCTATTGTGTGCATCAAA
GGATAGAGATAAAAGACACCAAGGAAGCTTTAGACAAGATAGAGGAAGAGCAAAACAAAAGTAAGACCAC
CGCACAGCAAGCGGCCGCTGATCTTCAGACCTGGAGGAGGAGATATGAGGGACAATTGGAGAAGTGAATT
ATATAAATATAAAGTAGTAAAAATTGAACCATTAGGAGTAGCACCCACCAAGGCAAAGAGAAGAGTGGTG
CAGAGAGAAAAAAGAGCAGTGGGAATAGGAGCTTTGTTCCTTGGGTTCTTGGGAGCAGCAGGAAGCACTA
TGGGCGCAGCGTCAATGACGCTGACGGTACAGGCCAGACAATTATTGTCTGGTATAGTGCAGCAGCAGAA
CAATTTGCTGAGGGCTATTGAGGCGCAACAGCATCTGTTGCAACTCACAGTCTGGGGCATCAAGCAGCTC
CAGGCAAGAATCCTGGCTGTGGAAAGATACCTAAAGGATCAACAGCTCCTGGGGATTTGGGGTTGCTCTG
GAAAACTCATTTGCACCACTGCTGTGCCTTGGAATGCTAGTTGGAGTAATAAATCTCTGGAACAGATTTG
GAATCACACGACCTGGATGGAGTGGGACAGAGAAATTAACAATTACACAAGCTTAATACACTCCTTAATT
GAAGAATCGCAAAACCAGCAAGAAAAGAATGAACAAGAATTATTGGAATTAGATAAATGGGCAAGTTTGT
GGAATTGGTTTAACATAACAAATTGGCTGTGGTATATAAAATTATTCATAATGATAGTAGGAGGCTTGGT
AGGTTTAAGAATAGTTTTTGCTGTACTTTCTATAGTGAATAGAGTTAGGCAGGGATATTCACCATTATCG
TTTCAGACCCACCTCCCAACCCCGAGGGGACCCATGCATTGCATCTCAATTAGTCAGCAACCAGGTGTGG
AAAGTCCCCAGGCTCCCCAGCAGGCAGAAGTATGCAAAGCATGCGTCTCAATTAGTCAGCAACCATAGTC
CCGCCCCTAACTCCGCCCATCCCGCCCCTAACTCCGCCCAGTTCCGCCCATTCTCCGCCCCATGGCTGAC
TAATTTTTTTTATTTATGCAGAGGCCGAGGCCGCCTCGGCCTCTGAGCTATTCCAGAAGTAGTGAGGAGG
CTTTTTTGGAGGCCTAGGCTTTTGCAAAAAGCTTTCTAGAGGTACCACCGGAGCTTACCATGACCGAGTA
CAAGCCCACGGTGCGCCTCGCCACCCGCGACGACGTCCCCAGGGCCGTACGCACCCTCGCCGCCGCGTTC
GCCGACTACCCCGCCACGCGCCACACCGTCGATCCGGACCGCCACATCGAGCGGGTCACCGAGCTGCAAG
AACTCTTCCTCACGCGCGTCGGGCTCGACATCGGCAAGGTGTGGGTCGCGGACGACGGCGCCGCCGTGGC
GGTCTGGACCACGCCGGAGAGCGTCGAAGCGGGGGCGGTGTTCGCCGAGATCGGCCCGCGCATGGCCGAG
TTGAGCGGTTCCCGGCTGGCCGCGCAGCAACAGATGGAAGGCCTCCTGGCGCCGCACCGGCCCAAGGAGC
CCGCGTGGTTCCTGGCCACCGTCGGCGTCTCGCCCGACCACCAGGGCAAGGGTCTGGGCAGCGCCGTCGT
GCTCCCCGGAGTGGAGGCGGCCGAGCGCGCCGGGGTGCCCGCCTTCCTGGAGACCTCCGCGCCCCGCAAC
CTCCCCTTCTACGAGCGGCTCGGCTTCACCGTCACCGCCGACGTCGAGGTGCCCGAAGGACCGCGCACCT
GGTGCATGACCCGCAAGCCCGGTGCCAGTTAACGAATTCTAGATCTTGAGACAAATGGCAGTATTCATCC
ACAATTTTAAAAGAAAAGGGGGGATTGGGGGGTACAGTGCAGGGGAAAGAATAGTAGACATAATAGCAAC
AGACATACAAACTAAAGAATTACAAAAACAAATTACAAAAATTCAAAATTTTCGGGTTTATTACAGGGAC
AGCAGAGATCCACTTTGGCGCCGGCTCGAGGCCTGCAGGTGCAAAGATGGATAAAGTTTTAAACAGAGAG
GAATCTTTGCAGCTAATGGACCTTCTAGGTCTTGAAAGGAGTGGGAATTGGCTCCGGTGCCCGTCAGTGG
GCAGAGCGCACATCGCCCACAGTCCCCGAGAAGTTGGGGGGAGGGGTCGGCAATTGAACCGGTGCCTAGA
GAAGGTGGCGCGGGGTAAACTGGGAAAGTGATGTCGTGTACTGGCTCCGCCTTTTTCCCGAGGGTGGGGG
AGAACCGTATATAAGTGCAGTAGTCGCCGTGAACGTTCTTTTTCGCAACGGGTTTGCCGCCAGAACACAG
GTAAGTGCCGTGTGTGGTTCCCGCGGGCCTGGCCTCTTTACGGGTTATGGCCCTTGCGTGCCTTGAATTA
CTTCCACCTGGCTGCAGTACGTGATTCTTGATCCCGAGCTTCGGGTTGGAAGTGGGTGGGAGAGTTCGAG
GCCTTGCGCTTAAGGAGCCCCTTCGCCTCGTGCTTGAGTTGAGGCCTGGCCTGGGCGCTGGGGCCGCCGC
GTGCGAATCTGGTGGCACCTTCGCGCCTGTCTCGCTGCTTTCGATAAGTCTCTAGCCATTTAAAATTTTT
GATGACCTGCTGCGACGCTTTTTTTCTGGCAAGATAGTCTTGTAAATGCGGGCCAAGATCTGCACACTGG
TATTTCGGTTTTTGGGGCCGCGGGCGGCGACGGGGCCCGTGCGTCCCAGCGCACATGTTCGGCGAGGCGG
GGCCTGCGAGCGCGGCCACCGAGAATCGGACGGGGGTAGTCTCAAGCTGGCCGGCCTGCTCTGGTGCCTG
GCCTCGCGCCGCCGTGTATCGCCCCGCCCTGGGCGGCAAGGCTGGCCCGGTCGGCACCAGTTGCGTGAGC
GGAAAGATGGCCGCTTCCCGGCCCTGCTGCAGGGAGCTCAAAATGGAGGACGCGGCGCTCGGGAGAGCGG
GCGGGTGAGTCACCCACACAAAGGAAAAGGGCCTTTCCGTCCTCAGCCGTCGCTTCATGTGACTCCACGG
AGTACCGGGCGCCGTCCAGGCACCTCGATTAGTTCTCGAGCTTTTGGAGTACGTCGTCTTTAGGTTGGGG
GGAGGGGTTTTATGCGATGGAGTTTCCCCACACTGAGTGGGTGGAGACTGAAGTTAGGCCAGCTTGGCAC
TTGATGTAATTCTCCTTGGAATTTGCCCTTTTTGAGTTTGGATCTTGGTTCATTCTCAAGCCTCAGACAG
TGGTTCAAAGTTTTTTTCTTCCATTTCAGGTGTCGTGAGGCTAGCACCGCCACCATGGAGAGTTGCTACA
ACCCAGGTCTGGATGGTATTATTGAATATGATGATTTCAAATTGAACTCCTCCATTGTGGAACCCAAGGA
GCCAGCCCCAGAAACAGCTGATGGCCCCTACCTGGTGATCGTGGAACAGCCTAAGCAGAGAGGCTTCCGA
TTTCGATATGGCTGTGAAGGCCCCTCCCATGGAGGACTGCCCGGTGCCTCCAGTGAGAAGGGCCGAAAGA
CCTATCCCACTGTCAAGATCTGTAACTACGAGGGACCAGCCAAGATCGAGGTGGACCTGGTAACACACAG
TGACCCACCTCGTGCTCATGCCCACAGTCTGGTGGGCAAGCAATGCTCGGAGCTGGGGATCTGCGCCGTT
TCTGTGGGGCCCAAGGACATGACTGCCCAATTTAACAACCTGGGTGTCCTGCATGTGACTAAGAAGAACA
TGATGGGGACTATGATACAAAAACTTCAGAGGCAGCGGCTCCGCTCTAGGCCCCAGGGCCTTACGGAGGC
CGAGCAGCGGGAGCTGGAGCAAGAGGCCAAAGAACTGAAGAAGGTGATGGATCTGAGTATAGTGCGGCTG
CGCTTCTCTGCCTTCCTTAGAGCCAGTGATGGCTCCTTCTCCCTGCCCCTGAAGCCAGTCATCTCCCAGC
CCATCCATGACAGCAAATCTCCGGGGGCATCAAACCTGAAGATTTCTCGAATGGACAAGACAGCAGGCTC
TGTGCGGGGTGGAGATGAAGTTTATCTGCTTTGTGACAAGGTGCAGAAAGATGACATTGAGGTTCGGTTC
TATGAGGATGATGAGAATGGATGGCAGGCCTTTGGGGACTTCTCTCCCACAGATGTGCATAAACAGTATG
CCATTGTGTTCCGGACACCCCCCTATCACAAGATGAAGATTGAGCGGCCTGTAACAGTGTTTCTGCAACT
GAAACGCAAGCGAGGAGGGGACGTGTCTGATTCCAAACAGTTCACCTATTACCCTCTGGTGGAAGACAAG
GAAGAGGTGCAGCGGAAGCGGAGGAAGGCCTTGCCCACCTTCTCCCAGCCCTTCGGGGGTGGCTCCCACA
TGGGTGGAGGCTCTGGGGGTGCAGCCGGGGGCTACGGAGGAGCTGGAGGAGGTGGCAGCCTCGGTTTCTT
CCCCTCCTCCCTGGCCTACAGCCCCTACCAGTCCGGCGCGGGCCCCATGGGCTGCTACCCGGGAGGCGGG
GGCGGGGCGCAGATGGCCGCCACGGTGCCCAGCAGGGACTCCGGGGAGGAAGCCGCGGAGCCAAGCGCCC
CCTCCAGGACCCCCCAGTGCGAGCCGCAGGCCCCGGAGATGCTGCAGCGAGCTCGAGAGTACAACGCGCG
CCTGTTCGGCCTGGCGCAGCGCAGCGCCCGAGCCCTACTCGACTACGGCGTCACCGCGGACGCGCGCGCG
CTGCTGGCGGGACAGCGCCACCTGCTGACGGCGCAGGACGAGAACGGAGACACACCACTGCACCTAGCCA
TCATCCACGGGCAGACCAGTGTCATTGAGCAGATAGTCTATGTCATCCACCACGCCCAGGACCTCGGCGT
TGTCAACCTCACCAACCACCTGCACCAGACGCCCCTGCACCTGGCGGTGATCACGGGGCAGACGAGTGTG
GTGAGCTTTCTGCTGCGGGTAGGTGCAGACCCAGCTCTGCTGGATCGGCATGGAGACTCAGCCATGCATC
TGGCGCTGCGGGCAGGCGCTGGTGCTCCTGAGCTGCTGCGTGCACTGCTTCAGAGTGGAGCTCCTGCTGT
GCCCCAGCTGTTGCATATGCCTGACTTTGAGGGACTGTATCCAGTACACCTGGCAGTCCGAGCCCGAAGC
CCTGAGTGCCTGGATCTGCTGGTGGACAGTGGGGCTGAAGTGGAGGCCACAGAGCGGCAGGGGGGACGAA
CAGCCTTGCATCTAGCCACAGAGATGGAGGAGCTGGGGTTGGTCACCCATCTGGTCACCAAGCTCCGGGC
CAACGTGAACGCTCGCACCTTTGCGGGAAACACACCCCTGCACCTGGCAGCTGGACTGGGGTACCCGACC
CTCACCCGCCTCCTTCTGAAGGCTGGTGCTGACATCCATGCTGAAAACGAGGAGCCCCTGTGCCCACTGC
CTTCACCCCCTACCTCTGATAGCGACTCGGACTCTGAAGGGCCTGAGAAGGACACCCGAAGCAGCTTCCG
GGGCCACACGCCTCTTGACCTCACTTGCAGCACCAAGGTGAAGACCTTGCTGCTAAATGCTGCTCAGAAC
ACCATGGAGCCACCCCTGACCCCGCCCAGCCCAGCAGGGCCGGGACTGTCACTTGGTGATACAGCTCTGC
AGAACCTGGAGCAGCTGCTAGACGGGCCAGAAGCCCAGGGCAGCTGGGCAGAGCTGGCAGAGCGTCTGGG
GCTGCGCAGCCTGGTAGACACGTACCGACAGACAACCTCACCCAGTGGCAGCCTCCTGCGCAGCTACGAG
CTGGCTGGCGGGGACCTGGCAGGTCTACTGGAGGCCCTGTCTGACATGGGCCTAGAGGAGGGAGTGAGGC
TGCTGAGGGGTCCAGAAACCCGAGACAAGCTGCCCAGCACAGAGGTGAAGGAAGACAGTGCGTACGGGAG
CCAGTCAGTGGAGCAGGAGGCAGAGAAGCTGGGCCCACCCCCTGAGCCACCAGGAGGGCTCTGCCACGGG
CACCCCCAGCCTCAGGTGCACTAGTAATGAACTAGTCCGTAACTTGAAAGTATTTCGATTTCTTGGCTTT
ATATATCTTGTGGAAAGGACGACTATGGAACCAGGGCGCCGACGTGACGCGTTAAGTCGACAATCAACCT
CTGGATTACAAAATTTGTGAAAGATTGACTGGTATTCTTAACTATGTTGCTCCTTTTACGCTATGTGGAT
ACGCTGCTTTAATGCCTTTGTATCATGCTATTGCTTCCCGTATGGCTTTCATTTTCTCCTCCTTGTATAA
ATCCTGGTTGCTGTCTCTTTATGAGGAGTTGTGGCCCGTTGTCAGGCAACGTGGCGTGGTGTGCACTGTG
TTTGCTGACGCAACCCCCACTGGTTGGGGCATTGCCACCACCTGTCAGCTCCTTTCCGGGACTTTCGCTT
TCCCCCTCCCTATTGCCACGGCGGAACTCATCGCCGCCTGCCTTGCCCGCTGCTGGACAGGGGCTCGGCT
GTTGGGCACTGACAATTCCGTGGTGTTGTCGGGGAAATCATCGTCCTTTCCTTGGCTGCTCGCCTGTGTT
GCCACCTGGATTCTGCGCGGGACGTCCTTCTGCTACGTCCCTTCGGCCCTCAATCCAGCGGACCTTCCTT
CCCGCGGCCTGCTGCCGGCTCTGCGGCCTCTTCCGCGTCTTCGCCTTCGCCCTCAGACGAGTCGGATCTC
CCTTTGGGCCGCCTCCCCGCGTCGACTTTAAGACCAATGACTTACAAGGCAGCTGTAGATCTTAGCCACT
TTTTAAAAGAAAAGGGGGGACTGGAAGGGCTAATTCACTCCCAACGAAGACAAGATCTGCTTTTTGCTTG
TACTGGGTCTCTCTGGTTAGACCAGATCTGAGCCTGGGAGCTCTCTGGCTAACTAGGGAACCCACTGCTT
AAGCCTCAATAAAGCTTGCCTTGAGTGCTTCAAGTAGTGTGTGCCCGTCTGTTGTGTGACTCTGGTAACT
AGAGATCCCTCAGACCCTTTTAGTCAGTGTGGAAAATCTCTAGCAGTACGTATAGTAGTTCATGTCATCT
TATTATTCAGTATTTATAACTTGCAAAGAAATGAATATCAGAGAGTGAGAGGAACTTGTTTATTGCAGCT
TATAATGGTTACAAATAAAGCAATAGCATCACAAATTTCACAAATAAAGCATTTTTTTCACTGCATTCTA
GTTGTGGTTTGTCCAAACTCATCAATGTATCTTATCATGTCTGGCTCTAGCTATCCCGCCCCTAACTCCG
CCCATCCCGCCCCTAACTCCGCCCAGTTCCGCCCATTCTCCGCCCCATGGCTGACTAATTTTTTTTATTT
ATGCAGAGGCCGAGGCCGCCTCGGCCTCTGAGCTATTCCAGAAGTAGTGAGGAGGCTTTTTTGGAGGCCT
AGGGACGTACCCAATTCGCCCTATAGTGAGTCGTATTACGCGCGCTCACTGGCCGTCGTTTTACAACGTC
GTGACTGGGAAAACCCTGGCGTTACCCAACTTAATCGCCTTGCAGCACATCCCCCTTTCGCCAGCTGGCG
TAATAGCGAAGAGGCCCGCACCGATCGCCCTTCCCAACAGTTGCGCAGCCTGAATGGCGAATGGG
[124 nt withheld, positions 8396-8519]
C
[91 nt withheld, positions 8521-8611]
A
[49 nt withheld, positions 8613-8661]
CCTTTGACGTTGGAGTCCACGTTCTTT
[37 nt withheld, positions 8689-8725]
ACCCTATCTCGGTCTATTCTTTTGATTTATAAGGGATTTTGCCGATTTCGGCCTATTGGTTAAAAAATGA
GCTGATTTAACAAAAATTTAACGCGAATTTTAACAAAATATTAACGCTTACAATTTAGGTGGCACTTTTC
GGGGAAATGTGCGCGGAACCCCTATTTGTTTATTTTTCTAAATACATTCAAATATGTATCCGCTCATGAG
ACAATAACCCTGATAAATGCTTCAATAATATTGAAAAAGGAAGAGTATGAGTATTCAACATTTCCGTGTC
GCCCTTATTCCCTTTTTTGCGGCATTTTGCCTTCCTGTTTTTGCTCACCCAGAAACGCTGGTGAAAGTAA
AAGATGCTGAAGATCAGTTGGGTGCACGAGTGGGTTACATCGAACTGGATCTCAACAGCGGTAAGATCCT
TGAGAGTTTTCGCCCCGAAGAACGTTTTCCAATGATGAGCACTTTTAAAGTTCTGCTATGTGGCGCGGTA
TTATCCCGTATTGACGCCGGGCAAGAGCAACTCGGTCGCCGCATACACTATTCTCAGAATGACTTGGTTG
AGTACTCACCAGTCACAGAAAAGCATCTTACGGATGGCATGACAGTAAGAGAATTATGCAGTGCTGCCAT
AACCATGAGTGATAACACTGCGGCCAACTTACTTCTGACAACGATCGGAGGACCGAAGGAGCTAACCGCT
TTTTTGCACAACATGGGGGATCATGTAACTCGCCTTGATCGTTGGGAACCGGAGCTGAATGAAGCCATAC
CAAACGACGAGCGTGACACCACGATGCCTGTAGCAATGGCAACAACGTTGCGCAAACTATTAACTGGCGA
ACTACTTACTCTAGCTTCCCGGCAACAATTAATAGACTGGATGGAGGCGGATAAAGTTGCAGGACCACTT
CTGCGCTCGGCCCTTCCGGCTGGCTGGTTTATTGCTGATAAATCTGGAGCCGGTGAGCGTGGGTCTCGCG
GTATCATTGCAGCACTGGGGCCAGATGGTAAGCCCTCCCGTATCGTAGTTATCTACACGACGGGGAGTCA
GGCAACTATGGATGAACGAAATAGACAGATCGCTGAGATAGGTGCCTCACTGATTAAGCATTGGTAACTG
TCAGACCAAGTTTACTCATATATACTTTAGATTGATTTAAAACTTCATTTTTAATTTAAAAGGATCTAGG
TGAAGATCCTTTTTGATAATCTCATGACCAAAATCCCTTAACGTGAGTTTTCGTTCCACTGAGCGTCAGA
CCCCGTAGAAAAGATCAAAGGATCTTCTTGAGATCCTTTTTTTCTGCGCGTAATCTGCTGCTTGCAAACA
AAAAAACCACCGCTACCAGCGGTGGTTTGTTTGCCGGATCAAGAGCTACCAACTCTTTTTCCGAAGGTAA
CTGGCTTCAGCAGAGCGCAGATACCAAATACTGTTCTTCTAGTGTAGCCGTAGTTAGGCCACCACTTCAA
GAACTCTGTAGCACCGCCTACATACCTCGCTCTGCTAATCCTGTTACCAGTGGCTGCTGCCAGTGGCGAT
AAGTCGTGTCTTACCGGGTTGGACTCAAGACGATAGTTACCGGATAAGGCGCAGCGGTCGGGCTGAACGG
GGGGTTCGTGCACACAGCCCAGCTTGGAGCGAACGACCTACACCGAACTGAGATACCTACAGCGTGAGCT
ATGAGAAAGCGCCACGCTTCCCGAAGGGAGAAAGGCGGACAGGTATCCGGTAAGCGGCAGGGTCGGAACA
GGAGAGCGCACGAGGGAGCTTCCAGGGGGAAACGCCTGGTATCTTTATAGTCCTGTCGGGTTTCGCCACC
TCTGACTTGAGCGTCGATTTTTGTGATGCTCGTCAGGGGGGCGGAGCCTATGGAAAAACGCCAGCAACGC
GGCCTTTTTACGGTTCCTGGCCTTTTGCTGGCCTTTTGCTCACATGTTCTTTCCTGCGTTATCCCCTGAT
TCTGTGGATAACCGTATTACCGCCTTTGAGTGAGCTGATACCGCTCGCCGCAGCCGAACGACCGAGCGCA
GCGAGTCAGTGAGCGAGGAAGCGGAAGAGCGCCCAATACGCAAACCGCCTCTCCCCGCGCGTTGGCCGAT
TCATTAATGCAGCTGGCACGACAGGTTTCCCGACTGGAAAGCGGGCAGTGAGCGCAACGCAATTAATGTG
AGTTAGCTCACTCATTAGGCACCCCAGGCTTTACACTTTATGCTTCCGGCTCGTATGTTGTGTGGAATTG
TGAGCGGATAACAATTTCACACAGGAAACAGCTATGACCATGATTACGCCAAGCGCGCAATTAACCCTCA
CTAAAGGGAACAAAAGCTGGAGCTGCAAGC
