>Addgene plasmid #143070 | TFORF0724 | depositor partial sequence | sequence record 281348 | Insert
ACCGCCACCATGGAGAGTTGCTACAACCCAGGTCTGGATGGTATTATTGAATATGATGATTTCAAATTGA
ACTCCTCCATTGTGGAACCCAAGGAGCCAGCCCCAGAAACAGCTGATGGCCCCTACCTGGTGATCGTGGA
ACAGCCTAAGCAGAGAGGCTTCCGATTTCGATATGGCTGTGAAGGCCCCTCCCATGGAGGACTGCCCGGT
GCCTCCAGTGAGAAGGGCCGAAAGACCTATCCCACTGTCAAGATCTGTAACTACGAGGGACCAGCCAAGA
TCGAGGTGGACCTGGTAACACACAGTGACCCACCTCGTGCTCATGCCCACAGTCTGGTGGGCAAGCAATG
CTCGGAGCTGGGGATCTGCGCCGTTTCTGTGGGGCCCAAGGACATGACTGCCCAATTTAACAACCTGGGT
GTCCTGCATGTGACTAAGAAGAACATGATGGGGACTATGATACAAAAACTTCAGAGGCAGCGGCTCCGCT
CTAGGCCCCAGGGCCTTACGGAGGCCGAGCAGCGGGAGCTGGAGCAAGAGGCCAAAGAACTGAAGAAGGT
GATGGATCTGAGTATAGTGCGGCTGCGCTTCTCTGCCTTCCTTAGAGCCAGTGATGGCTCCTTCTCCCTG
CCCCTGAAGCCAGTCATCTCCCAGCCCATCCATGACAGCAAATCTCCGGGGGCATCAAACCTGAAGATTT
CTCGAATGGACAAGACAGCAGGCTCTGTGCGGGGTGGAGATGAAGTTTATCTGCTTTGTGACAAGGTGCA
GAAAGATGACATTGAGGTTCGGTTCTATGAGGATGATGAGAATGGATGGCAGGCCTTTGGGGACTTCTCT
CCCACAGATGTGCATAAACAGTATGCCATTGTGTTCCGGACACCCCCCTATCACAAGATGAAGATTGAGC
GGCCTGTAACAGTGTTTCTGCAACTGAAACGCAAGCGAGGAGGGGACGTGTCTGATTCCAAACAGTTCAC
CTATTACCCTCTGGTGGAAGACAAGGAAGAGGTGCAGCGGAAGCGGAGGAAGGCCTTGCCCACCTTCTCC
CAGCCCTTCGGGGGTGGCTCCCACATGGGTGGAGGCTCTGGGGGTGCAGCCGGGGGCTACGGAGGAGCTG
GAGGAGGTGGCAGCCTCGGTTTCTTCCCCTCCTCCCTGGCCTACAGCCCCTACCAGTCCGGCGCGGGCCC
CATGGGCTGCTACCCGGGAGGCGGGGGCGGGGCGCAGATGGCCGCCACGGTGCCCAGCAGGGACTCCGGG
GAGGAAGCCGCGGAGCCAAGCGCCCCCTCCAGGACCCCCCAGTGCGAGCCGCAGGCCCCGGAGATGCTGC
AGCGAGCTCGAGAGTACAACGCGCGCCTGTTCGGCCTGGCGCAGCGCAGCGCCCGAGCCCTACTCGACTA
CGGCGTCACCGCGGACGCGCGCGCGCTGCTGGCGGGACAGCGCCACCTGCTGACGGCGCAGGACGAGAAC
GGAGACACACCACTGCACCTAGCCATCATCCACGGGCAGACCAGTGTCATTGAGCAGATAGTCTATGTCA
TCCACCACGCCCAGGACCTCGGCGTTGTCAACCTCACCAACCACCTGCACCAGACGCCCCTGCACCTGGC
GGTGATCACGGGGCAGACGAGTGTGGTGAGCTTTCTGCTGCGGGTAGGTGCAGACCCAGCTCTGCTGGAT
CGGCATGGAGACTCAGCCATGCATCTGGCGCTGCGGGCAGGCGCTGGTGCTCCTGAGCTGCTGCGTGCAC
TGCTTCAGAGTGGAGCTCCTGCTGTGCCCCAGCTGTTGCATATGCCTGACTTTGAGGGACTGTATCCAGT
ACACCTGGCAGTCCGAGCCCGAAGCCCTGAGTGCCTGGATCTGCTGGTGGACAGTGGGGCTGAAGTGGAG
GCCACAGAGCGGCAGGGGGGACGAACAGCCTTGCATCTAGCCACAGAGATGGAGGAGCTGGGGTTGGTCA
CCCATCTGGTCACCAAGCTCCGGGCCAACGTGAACGCTCGCACCTTTGCGGGAAACACACCCCTGCACCT
GGCAGCTGGACTGGGGTACCCGACCCTCACCCGCCTCCTTCTGAAGGCTGGTGCTGACATCCATGCTGAA
AACGAGGAGCCCCTGTGCCCACTGCCTTCACCCCCTACCTCTGATAGCGACTCGGACTCTGAAGGGCCTG
AGAAGGACACCCGAAGCAGCTTCCGGGGCCACACGCCTCTTGACCTCACTTGCAGCACCAAGGTGAAGAC
CTTGCTGCTAAATGCTGCTCAGAACACCATGGAGCCACCCCTGACCCCGCCCAGCCCAGCAGGGCCGGGA
CTGTCACTTGGTGATACAGCTCTGCAGAACCTGGAGCAGCTGCTAGACGGGCCAGAAGCCCAGGGCAGCT
GGGCAGAGCTGGCAGAGCGTCTGGGGCTGCGCAGCCTGGTAGACACGTACCGACAGACAACCTCACCCAG
TGGCAGCCTCCTGCGCAGCTACGAGCTGGCTGGCGGGGACCTGGCAGGTCTACTGGAGGCCCTGTCTGAC
ATGGGCCTAGAGGAGGGAGTGAGGCTGCTGAGGGGTCCAGAAACCCGAGACAAGCTGCCCAGCACAGAGG
TGAAGGAAGACAGTGCGTACGGGAGCCAGTCAGTGGAGCAGGAGGCAGAGAAGCTGGGCCCACCCCCTGA
GCCACCAGGAGGGCTCTGCCACGGGCACCCCCAGCCTCAGGTGCACTAGTAATGAACTAGTCCGTAACTT
GAAAGTATTTCGATTTCTTGGCTTTATATATCTTGTGGAAAGGACGACTATGGAACCAGGGCGCCGACGT
G
