>Addgene plasmid #143070 | TFORF0724 | depositor partial sequence | sequence record 281349 | Barcode
CTATGGAACCAGGGCGCCGACGTG
